>Addgene plasmid #126655 | pMT Draper-delta ITAM-GFP | addgene full sequence | sequence record 251711 | Addgene NGS Result
AGCTGGCGAAAGGGGGATGTGCTGCAAGGCGATTAAGTTGGGTAACGCCAGGGTTTTCCCAGTCACGACG
TTGTAAAACGACGGCCAGTGAATTAATTCGTTGCAGGACAGGATGTGGTGCCCGATGTGACTAGCTCTTT
GCTGCAGGCCGTCCTATCCTCTGGTTCCGATAAGAGACCCAGAACTCCGGCCCCCCACCGCCCACCGCCA
CCCCCATACATATGTGGTACGCAAGTAAGAGTGCCTGCGCATGCCCCATGTGCCCCACCAAGAGCTTTGC
ATCCCATACAAGTCCCCAAAGTGGAGAACCGAACCAATTCTTCGCGGGCAGAACAAAAGCTTCTGCACAC
GTCTCCACTCGAATTTGGAGCCGGCCGGCGTGTGCAAAAGAGGTGAATCGAACGAAAGACCCGTGTGTAA
AGCCGCGTTTCCAAAATGTATAAAACCGAGAGCATCTGGCCAATGTGCATCAGTTGTGGTCAGCAGCAAA
ATCAAGTGAATCATCTCAGTGCAACTAAAGGGGGGATCTAGATCGGGGTACCTACTAGTCAAATGTTGCC
GGTAATCCTCATAGCGTGCCTGGCCCAGCTGGTACTGGCTCAGGCGGATCTTAAAGATCTGGATGGACCC
AATATCTGCAAAAGAAGAGAACTATATAACGTAGACGTTGTCTACACAGAACTGCAATCGTTCCAGGAAC
GGGGCTCCACCTGGTGCGTCACATTCCCGCCGAGGTGCTCCACCTATCGCATTAAACACCGAGTGGTCAA
CAAAACCAAGACGATTGCGAAGAACCGTATTGTGAGGGACTGTTGTGATGGCTACATCGCGAGCGCAGGA
GAATGCGTGCCGCATTGTTCGGAACCCTGCCAGCACGGTAGATGCATCTCCCCGGAGAAGTGCAAGTGTG
ATCATGGTTACGGAGGACCCGCCTGCGATATAAATTGCCCACCCGGCTGGTATGGCCGGAACTGCTCGAT
GCAGTGCGACTGCCTGAACAACGCGGTATGTGAGCCCTTTTCAGGCGACTGCGAGTGCGCCAAGGGCTAC
ACTGGAGCACGCTGCGCGGACATCTGTCCGGAGGGCTTTTTCGGGGCCAACTGCTCGGAGAAGTGCCGAT
GCGAGAACGGCGGCAAGTGTCACCACGTGTCCGGCGAATGCCAGTGTGCTCCCGGTTTCACGGGTCCCCT
ATGTGATATGCGCTGTCCGGATGGAAAGCATGGCGCCCAGTGCCAGCAGGACTGTCCCTGCCAGAACGAC
GGAAAGTGTCAGCCAGAGACCGGGGCCTGTATGTGCAATCCAGGCTGGACGGGCGACGTGTGTGCAAACA
AGTGTCCGGTGGGCAGCTACGGCCCTGGATGCCAAGAGAGCTGCGAGTGCTACAAGGGAGCGCCCTGCCA
CCACATCACCGGCCAGTGCGAGTGTCCGCCCGGATATCGCGGAGAACGCTGCTTCGACGAGTGTCAGCTG
AACACGTACGGATTCAACTGCAGCATGACCTGCGACTGCGCGAACGATGCCATGTGCGATCGGGCGAACG
GAACGTGCATCTGCAACCCCGGCTGGACGGGTGCCAAGTGCGCCGAGCGGATCTGCGAGGCGAACAAGTA
CGGGCTGGACTGTAACCGCACCTGCGAGTGCGACATGGAGCACACGGATCTGTGTCACCCGGAGACGGGA
AATTGCCAGTGCAGCATCGGATGGAGCAGTGCTCAGTGCACCAGACCCTGCACCTTCCTGCGCTACGGCC
CGAATTGCGAGCTGACCTGCAACTGCAAGAACGGAGCCAAGTGCTCGCCGGTCAATGGTACGTGCCTGTG
TGCGCCGGGCTGGCGCGGACCCACCTGCGAGGAGAGCTGCGAGCCGGGCACCTTTGGTCAGGACTGCGCC
CTGCGCTGCGACTGCCAGAACGGAGCCAAGTGCGAGCCGGAGACGGGCCAGTGCTTGTGCACGGCCGGAT
GGAAGAACATCAAGTGCGACCGGCCGTGTGATCTGAACCACTTCGGACAGGACTGCGCCAAGGTGTGCGA
CTGCCACAATAACGCCGCCTGCAATCCGCAGAACGGAAGCTGCACCTGTGCCGCCGGCTGGACGGGCGAG
CGGTGCGAAAGGAAGTGCGATACCGGCAAATTCGGACACGACTGCGCCCAGAAGTGCCAGTGCGACTTCA
ACAACAGCCTGGCCTGCGATGCCACCAATGGAAGATGCGTGTGCAAGCAGGATTGGGGAGGCGTTCATTG
CGAGACCAACTGTCGGAGCGGTTACTATGGTGAAAATTGTGATAAAGTTTGCAGATGCCTGAATAACTCC
TCCTGCGACCCCGATTCCGGTAACTGCATCTGCTCAGCCGGTTGGACTGGCGCCGACTGTGCGGAACCCT
GCCCACCTGGATTCTACGGCATGGAATGCAAGGAACGGTGCCCGGAGATCCTCCATGGCAACAAGAGCTG
CGATCACATCACAGGTGAAATTCTCTGCCGCACGGGTTACATAGGTCTCACCTGCGAGCACCCATGTCCT
GCTGGACTCTACGGACCCGGCTGCAAGCTCAAGTGCAATTGCGAGCACGGCGGCGAGTGCAACCACGTTA
CAGGCCAGTGCCAGTGCCTGCCAGGGTGGACAGGTTCCAACTGCAACGAGTCCTGTCCCACAGACACCTA
CGGACAAGGATGCGCCCAGCGGTGCCGCTGCGTGCACCACAAGGTTTGCCGCAAGGCCGACGGTATGTGC
ATCTGCGAAACCGGCTGGTCGGGCACCCGGTGCGATGAGGTCTGTCCGGAGGGATTCTACGGCGAGCACT
GCATGAATACCTGTGCCTGTCCGTCGGCCAATTTCCAGTGCCATGCGGCCCACGGTTGTGTGTGCAGGAG
TGGCTACACCGGCGATAACTGCGACGAGCTAATCGCCTCTCAACGTATTGCAGACCAAAGCGAAAATTCG
AGCCGGGCGAGTGTAGCTCTGACCTTAGTCCTGATGACCCTGTTTGCGTGCATAATCTTCGCAGTGTTCA
TTTACTACCGCCGACGTGTGTCCAATCTAAAAACCGAAATCGCCCATGTACACTACACCCATGATACGAA
TCCCCCGAGCTGGCCGCCCAACCACAACTTCGACAATCCCGTGTACGGCATGCAGGCGGAAACGCGTCTC
CTGCCCAACAATATGCGTTCCAAGATGAACAACTTTGACCAGAGGAGCACGATGAGCACGGACTACGGCG
ATGACTGCAATGCCAGTGGCAGGGTGGGTAGCTATTCGATCAACTACAACCACGACCTGCTAACGAAGAA
CTTGAACGCGGACCGGACCAATCCGATTGTGTACAACGAATCCCTCAAAGAGGAGCATGTCTTCGACGAG
ATCAAGCACAAGGAGGGCTACAAGGATCCCGATGAATTCGATCACCTGGACTACTCACGACCCAGCACCT
CGCAGAAGCCGCACTACCACCGCATGAACGACGCCATGCTCAACATCAACCAGGACGAGGAGAAGCCCAG
CAACGTGAAGAACATGACTGTGCTGCTGAACAAACCGCTGCCGCCCACGGAACCGGAGCCACAACACGAG
TGCTTCGACAACACGAACACCAACCTGGACAACGTGTCGACGGCGTCGCCTAGTTCCAGTCCGAAATTTC
TAAAGCGGCGCGCCGGCGGCCGCTCGAGTCTAGAGGGCCCCAGCAAAGGAGAAGAACTTTTCACTGGAGT
TGTCCCAATTCTTGTTGAATTAGATGGTGATGTTAATGGGCACAAATTTTCTGTCCGTGGAGAGGGTGAA
GGTGATGCTACAAACGGAAAACTCACCCTTAAATTTATTTGCACTACTGGAAAACTACCTGTTCCGTGGC
CAACACTTGTCACTACTCTGACCTATGGTGTTCAATGCTTTTCCCGTTATCCGGATCACATGAAACGGCA
TGACTTTTTCAAGAGTGCCATGCCCGAAGGTTATGTACAGGAACGCACTATATCTTTCAAAGATGACGGG
ACCTACAAGACGCGTGCTGAAGTCAAGTTTGAAGGTGATACCCTTGTTAATCGTATCGAGTTAAAGGGTA
TTGATTTTAAAGAAGATGGAAACATTCTTGGACACAAACTCGAGTACAACTTTAACTCACACAATGTATA
CATCACGGCAGACAAACAAAAGAATGGAATCAAAGCTAACTTCAAAATTCGCCACAACGTTGAAGATGGT
TCCGTTCAACTAGCAGACCATTATCAACAAAATACTCCAATTGGCGATGGCCCTGTCCTTTTACCAGACA
ACCATTACCTGTCGACACAATCTGTCCTTTCGAAAGATCCCAACGAAAAGCGTGACCACATGGTCCTTCT
TGAGTTTGTAACTGCTGCTGGGATTACACATGGCATGGATGAGCTCTACAAATAGGTTTAAACGCCCGCT
GATCAGCCTCGACTGTGCCTTCTAAGATCCAGACATGATAAGATACATTGATGAGTTTGGACAAACCACA
ACTAGAATGCAGTGAAAAAAATGCTTTATTTGTGAAATTTGTGATGCTATTGCTTTATTTGTAACCATTA
TAAGCTGCAATAAACAAGTTAACTCTAGAGGATCCGGTGCGTGGTGGTTTCATGCTTCTGGGAACGGCAA
ATGGGTTTAGGATTGGGAACCCCTCATCATCTGTTGGAATATACTATTCAACCTACAAAAGTAACGTTAA
ACAACACTACTTTATATTTGATATGAATGGCCACACCTTTTATGCCATAAAACATATTGTAAGAGAATAC
CACTCTTTTTATTCCTTCTTTCCTTCTTGTACGTTTTTTGCTGTAAGTAGGTCGTGGTGCTGGTGTTGCA
GTTGAAATAACTTAAAATATAAATCATAAAACTCAAACATAAACTTGACTATTTATTTATTTATTAAGAA
AGGAAATATAAATTATAAATTACAACAGATCCCCCGGGCTGCAGGAATTCGATAGCTTGCATGCCTGCAG
GTCGGCCGCCACGACCGGTGCCGCCACCATCCCCTGACCCACGCCCCTGACCCCTCACAAGGAGACGACC
TTCCATGACCGAGTACAAGCCCACGGTGCGCCTCGCCACCCGCGACGACGTCCCCCGGGCCGTACGCACC
CTCGCCGCCGCGTTCGCCGACTACCCCGCCACGCGCCACACCGTCGACCCGGACCGCCACATCGAGCGGG
TCACCGAGCTGCAAGAACTCTTCCTCACGCGCGTCGGGCTCGACATCGGCAAGGTGTGGGTCGCGGACGA
CGGCGCCGCGGTGGCGGTCTGGACCACGCCGGAGAGCGTCGAAGCGGGGGCGGTGTTCGCCGAGATCGGC
CCGCGCATGGCCGAGTTGAGCGGTTCCCGGCTGGCCGCGCAGCAACAGATGGAAGGCCTCCTGGCGCCGC
ACCGGCCCAAGGAGCCCGCGTGGTTCCTGGCCACCGTCGGCGTCTCGCCCGACCACCAGGGCAAGGGTCT
GGGCAGCGCCGTCGTGCTCCCCGGAGTGGAGGCGGCCGAGCGCGCCGGGGTGCCCGCCTTCCTGGAGACC
TCCGCGCCCCGCAACCTCCCCTTCTACGAGCGGCTCGGCTTCACCGTCACCGCCGACGTCGAGGTGCCCG
AAGGACCGCGCACCTGGTGCATGACCCGCAAGCCCGGTGCCTGACGCCCGCCCCACGACCCGCAGCGCCC
GACCGAAAGGAGCGCACGACCCCATGGCTCCGACCGAAGCCACCCGGGGCGGCCCCGCCGACCCCGCACC
CGCCCCCGAGGCCCACCGACTCTAGATCAAGCTTATCGATACCGTCGACCTCGAGGCCAGCTAGCTTGAA
CTTGTTTATTGCAGCTTATAATGGTTACAAATAAAGCAATAGCATCACAAATTTCACAAATAAAGCATTT
TTTTCACTGCATTCTAGTTGTGGTTTGTCCAAACTCATCAATGTATCTTATCATGTCTGGATCGGGTACC
CAATTGCATTCATTTTATGTTTCAGGTTCAGGGGGAGGTGTGGGAGGTTTTTTAAAGCAAGTAAAACCTC
TACAAATGTGGTATGGCTGATTATGATCAGTCGACCTGCAGGCATGCAAGCTTGGCGTAATCATGGTCAT
AGCTGTTTCCTGTGTGAAATTGTTATCCGCTCACAATTCCACACAACATACGAGCCGGAAGCATAAAGTG
TAAAGCCTGGGGTGCCTAATGAGTGAGCTAACTCACATTAATTGCGTTGCGCTCACTGCCCGCTTTCCAG
TCGGGAAACCTGTCGTGCCAGCTGCATTAATGAATCGGCCAACGCGCGGGGAGAGGCGGTTTGCGTATTG
GGCGCTCTTCCGCTTCCTCGCTCACTGACTCGCTGCGCTCGGTCGTTCGGCTGCGGCGAGCGGTATCAGC
TCACTCAAAGGCGGTAATACGGTTATCCACAGAATCAGGGGATAACGCAGGAAAGAACATGTGAGCAAAA
GGCCAGCAAAAGGCCAGGAACCGTAAAAAGGCCGCGTTGCTGGCGTTTTTCCATAGGCTCCGCCCCCCTG
ACGAGCATCACAAAAATCGACGCTCAAGTCAGAGGTGGCGAAACCCGACAGGACTATAAAGATACCAGGC
GTTTCCCCCTGGAAGCTCCCTCGTGCGCTCTCCTGTTCCGACCCTGCCGCTTACCGGATACCTGTCCGCC
TTTCTCCCTTCGGGAAGCGTGGCGCTTTCTCATAGCTCACGCTGTAGGTATCTCAGTTCGGTGTAGGTCG
TTCGCTCCAAGCTGGGCTGTGTGCACGAACCCCCCGTTCAGCCCGACCGCTGCGCCTTATCCGGTAACTA
TCGTCTTGAGTCCAACCCGGTAAGACACGACTTATCGCCACTGGCAGCAGCCACTGGTAACAGGATTAGC
AGAGCGAGGTATGTAGGCGGTGCTACAGAGTTCTTGAAGTGGTGGCCTAACTACGGCTACACTAGAAGAA
CAGTATTTGGTATCTGCGCTCTGCTGAAGCCAGTTACCTTCGGAAAAAGAGTTGGTAGCTCTTGATCCGG
CAAACAAACCACCGCTGGTAGCGGTGGTTTTTTTGTTTGCAAGCAGCAGATTACGCGCAGAAAAAAAGGA
TCTCAAGAAGATCCTTTGATCTTTTCTACGGGGTCTGACGCTCAGTGGAACGAAAACTCACGTTAAGGGA
TTTTGGTCATGAGATTATCAAAAAGGATCTTCACCTAGATCCTTTTAAATTAAAAATGAAGTTTTAAATC
AATCTAAAGTATATATGAGTAAACTTGGTCTGACAGTTACCAATGCTTAATCAGTGAGGCACCTATCTCA
GCGATCTGTCTATTTCGTTCATCCATAGTTGCCTGACTCCCCGTCGTGTAGATAACTACGATACGGGAGG
GCTTACCATCTGGCCCCAGTGCTGCAATGATACCGCGAGACCCACGCTCACCGGCTCCAGATTTATCAGC
AATAAACCAGCCAGCCGGAAGGGCCGAGCGCAGAAGTGGTCCTGCAACTTTATCCGCCTCCATCCAGTCT
ATTAATTGTTGCCGGGAAGCTAGAGTAAGTAGTTCGCCAGTTAATAGTTTGCGCAACGTTGTTGCCATTG
CTACAGGCATCGTGGTGTCACGCTCGTCGTTTGGTATGGCTTCATTCAGCTCCGGTTCCCAACGATCAAG
GCGAGTTACATGATCCCCCATGTTGTGCAAAAAAGCGGTTAGCTCCTTCGGTCCTCCGATCGTTGTCAGA
AGTAAGTTGGCCGCAGTGTTATCACTCATGGTTATGGCAGCACTGCATAATTCTCTTACTGTCATGCCAT
CCGTAAGATGCTTTTCTGTGACTGGTGAGTACTCAACCAAGTCATTCTGAGAATAGTGTATGCGGCGACC
GAGTTGCTCTTGCCCGGCGTCAATACGGGATAATACCGCGCCACATAGCAGAACTTTAAAAGTGCTCATC
ATTGGAAAACGTTCTTCGGGGCGAAAACTCTCAAGGATCTTACCGCTGTTGAGATCCAGTTCGATGTAAC
CCACTCGTGCACCCAACTGATCTTCAGCATCTTTTACTTTCACCAGCGTTTCTGGGTGAGCAAAAACAGG
AAGGCAAAATGCCGCAAAAAAGGGAATAAGGGCGACACGGAAATGTTGAATACTCATACTCTTCCTTTTT
CAATATTATTGAAGCATTTATCAGGGTTATTGTCTCATGAGCGGATACATATTTGAATGTATTTAGAAAA
ATAAACAAATAGGGGTTCCGCGCACATTTCCCCGAAAAGTGCCACCTGACGTCTAAGAAACCATTATTAT
CATGACATTAACCTATAAAAATAGGCGTATCACGAGGCCCTTTCGTCTCGCGCGTTTCGGTGATGACGGT
GAAAACCTCTGACACATGCAGCTCCCGGAGACGGTCACAGCTTGTCTGTAAGCGGATGCCGGGAGCAGAC
AAGCCCGTCAGGGCGCGTCAGCGGGTGTTGGCGGGTGTCGGGGCTGGCTTAACTATGCGGCATCAGAGCA
GATTGTACTGAGAGTGCACCATATGCGGTGTGAAATACCGCACAGATGCGTAAGGAGAAAATACCGCATC
AGGCGCCATTCGCCATTCAGGCTGCGCAACTGTTGGGAAGGGCGATCGGTGCGGGCCTCTTCGCTATTAC
GCC
Features (pLannotate 1.2.2; 23 found; start..end, strand, type, name):
     95..521     +  promoter       MT promoter: Drosophila metallothionein promoter
    553..3645    +  CDS            drpr: DRPR_DROME - Also known as Megf10. Experimental evidence at protein level: Swiss-Prot protein existence level 1. [Isoform A]: Potently inhibits glial cell engulfment of axonal debris produced following axonal injury. From Drosophila melanogaster (Fruit fly).
   3682..4392    +  CDS            Superfolder GFP: Superfolder GFP is a basic (constitutively fluorescent) green fluorescent protein published in 2005, derived from Aequorea victoria. It is reported to be a very rapidly-maturing weak dimer.
   4436..4570    -  polyA_signal   SV40 poly(A) signal: SV40 polyadenylation signal
   4652..4928    +  promoter       copia promoter: strong promoter from the Drosophila transposable element copia (Sinclair et al., 1986)
   4928..4954    +  misc_feature   MCS (fragment): pBluescript multiple cloning site
   4954..4974    -  misc_feature   MCS (fragment): pUC18/19 multiple cloning site
   5045..5644    +  CDS            PuroR: puromycin N-acetyltransferase; pac from Streptomyces alboniger; confers resistance to puromycin
   5694..5759    +  CDS            dmpM (fragment): DMPM_STRAD - Protein inferred from homology: Swiss-Prot protein existence level 3. From Streptomyces alboniger.
   5766..5796    +  misc_feature   MCS (fragment): pBluescript multiple cloning site
   5809..5943    +  polyA_signal   SV40 poly(A) signal: SV40 polyadenylation signal
   5965..6049    -  CDS            large T antigen (fragment): large T antigen from SV40 (simian virus 40)
   6049..6073    +  misc_feature   MCS (fragment): pUC18/19 multiple cloning site
   6110..6126    -  protein_bind   lac operator: The lac repressor binds to the lac operator to inhibit transcription in E. coli. This inhibition can be relieved by adding lactose or isopropyl-β-D-thiogalactopyranoside (IPTG). lac repressor encoded by lacI
   6134..6164    -  promoter       lac promoter: promoter for the E. coli lac operon
   6179..6200    -  protein_bind   CAP binding site: CAP binding activates transcription in the presence of cAMP. E. coli catabolite activator protein
   6213..6305    -  CDS            lacI (fragment): lac repressor; lacI; The lac repressor binds to the lac operator to inhibit transcription in E. coli. This inhibition can be relieved by adding lactose or isopropyl-β-D-thiogalactopyranoside (IPTG).
   6488..7076    -  rep_origin     ori: high-copy-number ColE1/pMB1/pBR322/pUC origin of replication
   7247..8107    -  CDS            AmpR: β-lactamase; bla; confers resistance to ampicillin, carbenicillin, and related antibiotics
   8108..8212    -  promoter       AmpR promoter: bla
   8307..8342    +  CDS            rop (fragment): Rop protein, which maintains plasmids at low copy number; rop
   8444..8543    +  misc_feature   bom (fragment): basis of mobility region from pBR322
   8549..93      -  CDS            lacZα (fragment) (across the origin): LacZα fragment of β-galactosidase; lacZ fragment
