[The description below was written by a language model from this plasmid's Addgene catalogue record and pLannotate feature annotations shown in this document.]
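Description:
pMT Draper-delta ITAM-GFP is an insect-cell expression plasmid built on the pMT backbone, intended for inducible expression of a signalling-defective Draper receptor in Drosophila S2 cells. It is propagated in E. coli through a high-copy ColE1/pUC-type origin and selected with ampicillin via the β-lactamase gene. Scattered lac promoter/operator, lacZα, lacI, rop and bom fragments are remnants of the cloning-vector ancestry and have no evident role in the design.

The payload is driven by the Drosophila metallothionein (MT) promoter, which is largely silent until induced by heavy metal ions such as copper, allowing timed and titratable expression. Downstream lies the coding sequence of Drosophila melanogaster Draper (drpr), an engulfment receptor, followed after a short gap by a GFP annotated as superfolder GFP, consistent with a C-terminal fluorescent fusion for live imaging of receptor localisation. An SV40 polyadenylation signal follows, although it is annotated on the opposite strand. The mutant removes the tyrosines of the cytoplasmic ITAM motif. The record is internally inconsistent about the substitution, with the insert name stating alanine and the mutation field stating phenylalanine, so the exact replacement should be checked against the sequence.

A second cassette places the puromycin N-acetyltransferase gene under the strong copia transposon promoter with its own SV40 poly(A) signal, which permits puromycin selection of stably transfected S2 lines. The construct serves to test the contribution of ITAM tyrosines to Draper signalling during engulfment of apoptotic cells, typically by comparison with wild-type receptor.
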