Addgene plasmid #126655: pMT Draper-delta ITAM-GFP
Purpose: Inducible expression of Draper-delta ITAM-GFP mutant in S2 cells
Depositing lab: Ron Vale. Depositing organization: University of California, San Francisco (UCSF). Publication: Spatial control of Draper receptor signaling initiates apoptotic cell engulfment. Williamson AP, Vale RD. J Cell Biol. 2018 Nov 5;217(11):3977-3992. doi: 10.1083/jcb.201711175. Epub 2018 Aug 23. PubMed 30139739.
Backbone
  Vector backbone: pMT
  Vector type: Insect Expression
Growth in bacteria
  Bacterial resistance: Ampicillin, 100 μg/mL
  Growth temperature: 37°C
  Growth strain: DH5alpha
  Copy number: High Copy
Gene/Insert
  Gene/Insert name: Draper with ITAM Tyr residues mutated to Ala
  Mutation: Cytoplasmic ITAM Tyr residues mutated to Phe
  Cloning method: Gibson Cloning
  Sequencing primers: 5′ CATCTCAGTGCAACTAAA
Terms and licenses: Academic/Nonprofit Terms; Industry Terms: Not Available to Industry
How to cite: pMT Draper-delta ITAM-GFP was a gift from Ron Vale (Addgene plasmid # 126655 ; http://n2t.net/addgene:126655 ; RRID:Addgene_126655)
