>Addgene plasmid #126655 | pMT Draper-delta ITAM-GFP | depositor partial sequence | sequence record 245987 | insert sequence
CTGGCTCAGGCGGATCTTAAAGATCTGGATGGACCCAATATCTGCAAAAGAAGAGAACTATATAACGTAG
ACGTTGTCTACACAGAACTGCAATCGTTCCAGGAACGGGGCTCCACCTGGTGCGTCACATTCCCGCCGAG
GTGCTCCACCTATCGCATTAAACACCGAGTGGTCAACAAAACCAAGACGATTGCGAAGAACCGTATTGTG
AGGGACTGTTGTGATGGCTACATCGCGAGCGCAGGAGAATGCGTGCCGCATTGTTCGGAACCCTGCCAGC
ACGGTAGATGCATCTCCCCGGAGAAGTGCAAGTGTGATCATGGTTACGGAGGACCCGCCTGCGATATAAA
TTGCCCACCCGGCTGGTATGGCCGGAACTGCTCGATGCAGTGCGACTGCCTGAACAACGCGGTATGTGAG
CCCTTTTCAGGCGACTGCGAGTGCGCCAAGGGCTACACTGGAGCACGCTGCGCGGACATCTGTCCGGAGG
GCTTTTTCGGGGCCAACTGCTCGGAGAAGTGCCGATGCGAGAACGGCGGCAAGTGTCACCACGTGTCCGG
CGAATGCCAGTGTGCTCCCGGTTTCACGGGTCCCCTATGTGATATGCGCTGTCCGGATGGAAAGCATGGC
GCCCAGTGCCAGCAGGACTGTCCCTGCCAGAACGACGGAAAGTGTCAGCCAGAGACCGGGGCCTGTATGT
GCAATCCAGGCTGGACGGGCGACGTGTGTGCAAACAAGTGTCCGGTGGGCAGCTACGGCCCTGGATGCCA
AGAGAGCTGCGAGTGCTACAAGGGAGCGCCCTGCCACCACATCACCGGCCAGTGCGAGTGTCCGCCCGGA
TATCGCGGAGAACGCTGCTTCGACGAGTGTCAGCTGAACACGTACGGATTCAACTGCAGCATGACCTGCG
ACTGCGCGAACGATGCCATGTGCGATCGGGCGAACGGAACGTGCATCTGCAACCCCGGCTGGACGGGTGC
CAAGTGCGCCGAGCGGATCTGCGAGGCGAACAAGTACGGGCTGGACTGTAACCGCACCTGCGAGTGCGAC
ATGGAGCACACGGATCTGTGTCACCCGGAGACGGGAAATTGCCAGTGCAGCATCGGATGGAGCAGTGCTC
AGTGCACCAGACCCTGCACCTTCCTGCGCTACGGCCCGAATTGCGAGCTGACCTGCAACTGCAAGAACGG
AGCCAAGTGCTCGCCGGTCAATGGTACGTGCCTGTGTGCGCCGGGCTGGCGCGGACCCACCTGCGAGGAG
AGCTGCGAGCCGGGCACCTTTGGTCAGGACTGCGCCCTGCGCTGCGACTGCCAGAACGGAGCCAAGTGCG
AGCCGGAGACGGGCCAGTGCTTGTGCACGGCCGGATGGAAGAACATCAAGTGCGACCGGCCGTGTGATCT
GAACCACTTCGGACAGGACTGCGCCAAGGTGTGCGACTGCCACAATAACGCCGCCTGCAATCCGCAGAAC
GGAAGCTGCACCTGTGCCGCCGGCTGGACGGGCGAGCGGTGCGAAAGGAAGTGCGATACCGGCAAATTCG
GACACGACTGCGCCCAGAAGTGCCAGTGCGACTTCAACAACAGCCTGGCCTGCGATGCCACCAATGGAAG
ATGCGTGTGCAAGCAGGATTGGGGAGGCGTTCATTGCGAGACCAACTGTCGGAGCGGTTACTATGGTGAA
AATTGTGATAAAGTTTGCAGATGCCTGAATAACTCCTCCTGCGACCCCGATTCCGGTAACTGCATCTGCT
CAGCCGGTTGGACTGGCGCCGACTGTGCGGAACCCTGCCCACCTGGATTCTACGGCATGGAATGCAAGGA
ACGGTGCCCGGAGATCCTCCATGGCAACAAGAGCTGCGATCACATCACAGGTGAAATTCTCTGCCGCACG
GGTTACATAGGTCTCACCTGCGAGCACCCATGTCCTGCTGGACTCTACGGACCCGGCTGCAAGCTCAAGT
GCAATTGCGAGCACGGCGGCGAGTGCAACCACGTTACAGGCCAGTGCCAGTGCCTGCCAGGGTGGACAGG
TTCCAACTGCAACGAGTCCTGTCCCACAGACACCTACGGACAAGGATGCGCCCAGCGGTGCCGCTGCGTG
CACCACAAGGTTTGCCGCAAGGCCGACGGTATGTGCATCTGCGAAACCGGCTGGTCGGGCACCCGGTGCG
ATGAGGTCTGTCCGGAGGGATTCTACGGCGAGCACTGCATGAATACCTGTGCCTGTCCGTCGGCCAATTT
CCAGTGCCATGCGGCCCACGGTTGTGTGTGCAGGAGTGGCTACACCGGCGATAACTGCGACGAGCTAATC
GCCTCTCAACGTATTGCAGACCAAAGCGAAAATTCGAGCCGGGCGAGTGTAGCTCTGACCTTAGTCCTGA
TGACCCTGTTTGCGTGCATAATCTTCGCAGTGTTCATTTACTACCGCCGACGTGTGTCCAATCTAAAAAC
CGAAATCGCCCATGTACACTACACCCATGATACGAATCCCCCGAGCTGGCCGCCCAACCACAACTTCGAC
AATCCCGTGTACGGCATGCAGGCGGAAACGCGTCTCCTGCCCAACAATATGCGTTCCAAGATGAACAACT
TTGACCAGAGGAGCACGATGAGCACGGACTACGGCGATGACTGCAATGCCAGTGGCAGGGTGGGTAGCTA
TTCGATCAACTACAACCACGACCTGCTAACGAAGAACTTGAACGCGGACCGGACCAATCCGATTGTGTAC
AACGAATCCCTCAAAGAGGAGCATGTCTTCGACGAGATCAAGCACAAGGAGGGCTACAAGGATCCCGATG
AATTCGATCACCTGGACTACTCACGACCCAGCACCTCGCAGAAGCCGCACTACCACCGCATGAACGACGC
CATGCTCAACATCAACCAGGACGAGGAGAAGCCCAGCAACGTGAAGAACATGACTGTGCTGCTGAACAAA
CCGCTGCCGCCCACGGAACCGGAGCCACAACACGAGTGCTTCGACAACACGAACACCAACCTGGACAACG
TGTCGACGGCGTCGCCTAGTTCCAGTCCGAAATTTCTAAAGCGGCGCGCCGGCGGCCGCTCGAGTCTAGA
GGGCCCCAGCAAAGGAGAAGAACTTTTCACTGGAGTTGTCCCAATTCTTGTTGAATTAGATGGTGATGTT
AATGGGCACAAATTTTCTGTCCGTGGAGAGGGTGAAGGTGATGCTACAAACGGAAAACTCACCCTTAAAT
TTATTTGCACTACTGGAAAACTACCTGTTCCGTGGCCAACACTTGTCACTACTCTGACCTATGGTGTTCA
ATGCTTTTCCCGTTATCCGGATCACATGAAACGGCATGACTTTTTCAAGAGTGCCATGCCCGAAGGTTAT
GTACAGGAACGCACTATATCTTTCAAAGATGACGGGACCTACAAGACGCGTGCTGAAGTCAAGTTTGAAG
GTGATACCCTTGTTAATCGTATCGAGTTAAAGGGTATTGATTTTAAAGAAGATGGAAACATTCTTGGACA
CAAACTCGAGTACAACTTTAACTCACACAATGTATACATCACGGCAGACAAACAAAAGAATGGAATCAAA
GCTAACTTCAAAATTCGCCACAACGTTGAAGATGGTTCCGTTCAACTAGCAGACCATTATCAACAAAATA
CTCCAATTGGCGATGGCCCTGTCCTTTTACCAGACAACCATTACCTGTCGACACAATCTGTCCTTTCGAA
AGATCCCAACGAAAAGCGTGACCACATGGTCCTTCTTGAGTTTGTAACTGCTGCTGGGATTACACATGGC
ATGGATGAGCTCTACAAATAGGTTTAAACGCCCGCTGATCAGCCTCGACTGTGCCTTCTAAGATCCAGAC
ATGATAAGATACATTGATGAGTTTGGACAAACCACAACTAGAATGCAGTGAAAAAAATGCTTTATTTGTG
AAATTTGTGATGCTATTGCTTTATTTGTAACCATTATAAGCTGCAATAAACAAGTTAACTCTAGAGGATC
CGGTGCGTGG
